Addgene plasmid #132439: pTHAP7.1.0-gDNA
Purpose: CRISPR/Cas9 plasmid to create GFP fusion proteins
Depositing lab: Kevin White. Depositing organization: University of Chicago.
Backbone
  Vector backbone: pX330
  Backbone manufacturer: addgene ID: 42230
  Vector type: CRISPR
Growth in bacteria
  Bacterial resistance: Ampicillin, 100 μg/mL
  Growth temperature: 37°C
  Growth strain: DH5alpha
  Copy number: High Copy
Gene/Insert
  Gene/Insert name: THAP7
  gRNA/shRNA sequence: GGTCAGTCCAGCAGCCCCTC AGG
  Species: H. sapiens (human)
  Entrez Gene: THAP7
  Cloning method: Restriction Enzyme; 5′ cloning site BbsI (destroyed during cloning); 3′ cloning site BbsI (destroyed during cloning)
Terms and licenses: Academic/Nonprofit Terms; Industry Terms: Not Available to Industry
Depositor comments: gRNA sequence also includes uncloned PAM after the space
How to cite: pTHAP7.1.0-gDNA was a gift from Kevin White (Addgene plasmid # 132439 ; http://n2t.net/addgene:132439 ; RRID:Addgene_132439)
