[The description below was written by a language model from this plasmid's Addgene catalogue record and pLannotate feature annotations shown in this document.]
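Description:
pTHAP7.1.0-gDNA is a pX330-based CRISPR/Cas9 plasmid that expresses both Streptococcus pyogenes Cas9 and a single guide RNA directed against the human THAP7 gene. It is intended for transfection into mammalian cells. In bacteria it is maintained as a high-copy plasmid through a ColE1/pUC-type origin and selected with ampicillin via the β-lactamase (AmpR) gene. An f1/M13 phage origin is also present, along with short bom and rop fragments left over from the backbone.

The guide cassette consists of the human U6 RNA polymerase III promoter, followed by the THAP7-specific spacer and the S. pyogenes gRNA scaffold. The spacer was cloned between the BbsI sites of pX330, which were destroyed in the process; the PAM listed with the guide in the record is part of the genomic target and is not in the plasmid. Downstream, a hybrid CBh-type promoter (CMV enhancer, chicken β-actin promoter and a hybrid intron) drives Cas9. The annotation software splits Cas9 into adjoining N- and C-terminal portions, but they form one continuous coding sequence, which ends in a nucleoplasmin nuclear localization signal and a bGH polyadenylation signal. A single AAV2 ITR follows the cassette; one ITR alone does not make this an AAV packaging vector.

The stated purpose is to create GFP fusion proteins. No GFP or homology arms are annotated here, so the plasmid supplies only the targeted cut at THAP7, and a separate donor template would presumably carry the tag; the record does not describe that donor. The two sequence records (depositor and sequencing result) differ by one nucleotide in length and in their start coordinate, but show the same feature set.
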