Features (pLannotate 1.2.2; 18 found; start..end, strand, type, name):
     79..122     +  misc_RNA       gRNA scaffold (fragment): guide RNA scaffold for the Streptococcus pyogenes CRISPR/Cas9 system
    169..454     +  enhancer       CMV enhancer: human cytomegalovirus immediate early enhancer; contains an 18-bp deletion relative to the standard CMV enhancer
    456..733     +  promoter       chicken β-actin promoter: No description available
    734..962     +  intron         hybrid intron: hybrid between chicken β-actin (CBA) and minute virus of mice (MMV) introns (Gray et al., 2011)
   1100..2701    +  CDS            Cas9(N): N-terminal portion of Streptococcus pyogenes Cas9 (Zetsche et al., 2015)
   2702..5200    +  CDS            Cas9(C): C-terminal portion of Streptococcus pyogenes Cas9 (Zetsche et al., 2015)
   5201..5248    +  CDS            nucleoplasmin NLS: bipartite nuclear localization signal from nucleoplasmin
   5282..5393    +  polyA_signal   bGH poly(A) signal: bovine growth hormone polyadenylation signal
   5498..5638    +  repeat_region  AAV2 ITR: inverted terminal repeat of adeno-associated virus serotype 2 inverted
   5643..5694    -  misc_feature   bom (fragment): basis of mobility region from pBR322
   5713..6093    +  rep_origin     M13 ori (sequence partly withheld): M13 bacteriophage origin of replication; arrow indicates direction of (+) strand synthesis
   6169..6218    -  misc_feature   bom (fragment): basis of mobility region from pBR322
   6320..6355    -  CDS            rop (fragment): Rop protein, which maintains plasmids at low copy number; rop
   6450..6554    +  promoter       AmpR promoter: bla
   6555..7415    +  CDS            AmpR: β-lactamase; bla; confers resistance to ampicillin, carbenicillin, and related antibiotics
   7586..8174    +  rep_origin     ori: high-copy-number ColE1/pMB1/pBR322/pUC origin of replication
   8236..8476    +  promoter       U6 promoter: RNA polymerase III promoter for human U6 snRNA
   8505..72      +  misc_RNA       gRNA scaffold (across the origin): guide RNA scaffold for the Streptococcus pyogenes CRISPR/Cas9 system
>Addgene plasmid #132439 | pTHAP7.1.0-gDNA | depositor full sequence | sequence record 254397 | Full Sequence
TAGAGCTAGAAATAGCAAGTTAAAATAAGGCTAGTCCGTTATCAACTTGAAAAAGTGGCACCGAGTCGGT
GCTTTTTTGTTTTAGAGCTAGAAATAGCAAGTTAAAATAAGGCTAGTCCGTTTTTAGCGCGTGCGCCAAT
TCTGCAGACAAATGGCTCTAGAGGTACCCGTTACATAACTTACGGTAAATGGCCCGCCTGGCTGACCGCC
CAACGACCCCCGCCCATTGACGTCAATAGTAACGCCAATAGGGACTTTCCATTGACGTCAATGGGTGGAG
TATTTACGGTAAACTGCCCACTTGGCAGTACATCAAGTGTATCATATGCCAAGTACGCCCCCTATTGACG
TCAATGACGGTAAATGGCCCGCCTGGCATTGTGCCCAGTACATGACCTTATGGGACTTTCCTACTTGGCA
GTACATCTACGTATTAGTCATCGCTATTACCATGGTCGAGGTGAGCCCCACGTTCTGCTTCACTCTCCCC
ATCTCCCCCCCCTCCCCACCCCCAATTTTGTATTTATTTATTTTTTAATTATTTTGTGCAGCGATGGGGG
CGGGGGGGGGGGGGGGGCGCGCGCCAGGCGGGGCGGGGCGGGGCGAGGGGCGGGGCGGGGCGAGGCGGAG
AGGTGCGGCGGCAGCCAATCAGAGCGGCGCGCTCCGAAAGTTTCCTTTTATGGCGAGGCGGCGGCGGCGG
CGGCCCTATAAAAAGCGAAGCGCGCGGCGGGCGGGAGTCGCTGCGACGCTGCCTTCGCCCCGTGCCCCGC
TCCGCCGCCGCCTCGCGCCGCCCGCCCCGGCTCTGACTGACCGCGTTACTCCCACAGGTGAGCGGGCGGG
ACGGCCCTTCTCCTCCGGGCTGTAATTAGCTGAGCAAGAGGTAAGGGTTTAAGGGATGGTTGGTTGGTGG
GGTATTAATGTTTAATTACCTGGAGCACCTGCCTGAAATCACTTTTTTTCAGGTTGGACCGGTGCCACCA
TGGACTATAAGGACCACGACGGAGACTACAAGGATCATGATATTGATTACAAAGACGATGACGATAAGAT
GGCCCCAAAGAAGAAGCGGAAGGTCGGTATCCACGGAGTCCCAGCAGCCGACAAGAAGTACAGCATCGGC
CTGGACATCGGCACCAACTCTGTGGGCTGGGCCGTGATCACCGACGAGTACAAGGTGCCCAGCAAGAAAT
TCAAGGTGCTGGGCAACACCGACCGGCACAGCATCAAGAAGAACCTGATCGGAGCCCTGCTGTTCGACAG
CGGCGAAACAGCCGAGGCCACCCGGCTGAAGAGAACCGCCAGAAGAAGATACACCAGACGGAAGAACCGG
ATCTGCTATCTGCAAGAGATCTTCAGCAACGAGATGGCCAAGGTGGACGACAGCTTCTTCCACAGACTGG
AAGAGTCCTTCCTGGTGGAAGAGGATAAGAAGCACGAGCGGCACCCCATCTTCGGCAACATCGTGGACGA
GGTGGCCTACCACGAGAAGTACCCCACCATCTACCACCTGAGAAAGAAACTGGTGGACAGCACCGACAAG
GCCGACCTGCGGCTGATCTATCTGGCCCTGGCCCACATGATCAAGTTCCGGGGCCACTTCCTGATCGAGG
GCGACCTGAACCCCGACAACAGCGACGTGGACAAGCTGTTCATCCAGCTGGTGCAGACCTACAACCAGCT
GTTCGAGGAAAACCCCATCAACGCCAGCGGCGTGGACGCCAAGGCCATCCTGTCTGCCAGACTGAGCAAG
AGCAGACGGCTGGAAAATCTGATCGCCCAGCTGCCCGGCGAGAAGAAGAATGGCCTGTTCGGAAACCTGA
TTGCCCTGAGCCTGGGCCTGACCCCCAACTTCAAGAGCAACTTCGACCTGGCCGAGGATGCCAAACTGCA
GCTGAGCAAGGACACCTACGACGACGACCTGGACAACCTGCTGGCCCAGATCGGCGACCAGTACGCCGAC
CTGTTTCTGGCCGCCAAGAACCTGTCCGACGCCATCCTGCTGAGCGACATCCTGAGAGTGAACACCGAGA
TCACCAAGGCCCCCCTGAGCGCCTCTATGATCAAGAGATACGACGAGCACCACCAGGACCTGACCCTGCT
GAAAGCTCTCGTGCGGCAGCAGCTGCCTGAGAAGTACAAAGAGATTTTCTTCGACCAGAGCAAGAACGGC
TACGCCGGCTACATTGACGGCGGAGCCAGCCAGGAAGAGTTCTACAAGTTCATCAAGCCCATCCTGGAAA
AGATGGACGGCACCGAGGAACTGCTCGTGAAGCTGAACAGAGAGGACCTGCTGCGGAAGCAGCGGACCTT
CGACAACGGCAGCATCCCCCACCAGATCCACCTGGGAGAGCTGCACGCCATTCTGCGGCGGCAGGAAGAT
TTTTACCCATTCCTGAAGGACAACCGGGAAAAGATCGAGAAGATCCTGACCTTCCGCATCCCCTACTACG
TGGGCCCTCTGGCCAGGGGAAACAGCAGATTCGCCTGGATGACCAGAAAGAGCGAGGAAACCATCACCCC
CTGGAACTTCGAGGAAGTGGTGGACAAGGGCGCTTCCGCCCAGAGCTTCATCGAGCGGATGACCAACTTC
GATAAGAACCTGCCCAACGAGAAGGTGCTGCCCAAGCACAGCCTGCTGTACGAGTACTTCACCGTGTATA
ACGAGCTGACCAAAGTGAAATACGTGACCGAGGGAATGAGAAAGCCCGCCTTCCTGAGCGGCGAGCAGAA
AAAGGCCATCGTGGACCTGCTGTTCAAGACCAACCGGAAAGTGACCGTGAAGCAGCTGAAAGAGGACTAC
TTCAAGAAAATCGAGTGCTTCGACTCCGTGGAAATCTCCGGCGTGGAAGATCGGTTCAACGCCTCCCTGG
GCACATACCACGATCTGCTGAAAATTATCAAGGACAAGGACTTCCTGGACAATGAGGAAAACGAGGACAT
TCTGGAAGATATCGTGCTGACCCTGACACTGTTTGAGGACAGAGAGATGATCGAGGAACGGCTGAAAACC
TATGCCCACCTGTTCGACGACAAAGTGATGAAGCAGCTGAAGCGGCGGAGATACACCGGCTGGGGCAGGC
TGAGCCGGAAGCTGATCAACGGCATCCGGGACAAGCAGTCCGGCAAGACAATCCTGGATTTCCTGAAGTC
CGACGGCTTCGCCAACAGAAACTTCATGCAGCTGATCCACGACGACAGCCTGACCTTTAAAGAGGACATC
CAGAAAGCCCAGGTGTCCGGCCAGGGCGATAGCCTGCACGAGCACATTGCCAATCTGGCCGGCAGCCCCG
CCATTAAGAAGGGCATCCTGCAGACAGTGAAGGTGGTGGACGAGCTCGTGAAAGTGATGGGCCGGCACAA
GCCCGAGAACATCGTGATCGAAATGGCCAGAGAGAACCAGACCACCCAGAAGGGACAGAAGAACAGCCGC
GAGAGAATGAAGCGGATCGAAGAGGGCATCAAAGAGCTGGGCAGCCAGATCCTGAAAGAACACCCCGTGG
AAAACACCCAGCTGCAGAACGAGAAGCTGTACCTGTACTACCTGCAGAATGGGCGGGATATGTACGTGGA
CCAGGAACTGGACATCAACCGGCTGTCCGACTACGATGTGGACCATATCGTGCCTCAGAGCTTTCTGAAG
GACGACTCCATCGACAACAAGGTGCTGACCAGAAGCGACAAGAACCGGGGCAAGAGCGACAACGTGCCCT
CCGAAGAGGTCGTGAAGAAGATGAAGAACTACTGGCGGCAGCTGCTGAACGCCAAGCTGATTACCCAGAG
AAAGTTCGACAATCTGACCAAGGCCGAGAGAGGCGGCCTGAGCGAACTGGATAAGGCCGGCTTCATCAAG
AGACAGCTGGTGGAAACCCGGCAGATCACAAAGCACGTGGCACAGATCCTGGACTCCCGGATGAACACTA
AGTACGACGAGAATGACAAGCTGATCCGGGAAGTGAAAGTGATCACCCTGAAGTCCAAGCTGGTGTCCGA
TTTCCGGAAGGATTTCCAGTTTTACAAAGTGCGCGAGATCAACAACTACCACCACGCCCACGACGCCTAC
CTGAACGCCGTCGTGGGAACCGCCCTGATCAAAAAGTACCCTAAGCTGGAAAGCGAGTTCGTGTACGGCG
ACTACAAGGTGTACGACGTGCGGAAGATGATCGCCAAGAGCGAGCAGGAAATCGGCAAGGCTACCGCCAA
GTACTTCTTCTACAGCAACATCATGAACTTTTTCAAGACCGAGATTACCCTGGCCAACGGCGAGATCCGG
AAGCGGCCTCTGATCGAGACAAACGGCGAAACCGGGGAGATCGTGTGGGATAAGGGCCGGGATTTTGCCA
CCGTGCGGAAAGTGCTGAGCATGCCCCAAGTGAATATCGTGAAAAAGACCGAGGTGCAGACAGGCGGCTT
CAGCAAAGAGTCTATCCTGCCCAAGAGGAACAGCGATAAGCTGATCGCCAGAAAGAAGGACTGGGACCCT
AAGAAGTACGGCGGCTTCGACAGCCCCACCGTGGCCTATTCTGTGCTGGTGGTGGCCAAAGTGGAAAAGG
GCAAGTCCAAGAAACTGAAGAGTGTGAAAGAGCTGCTGGGGATCACCATCATGGAAAGAAGCAGCTTCGA
GAAGAATCCCATCGACTTTCTGGAAGCCAAGGGCTACAAAGAAGTGAAAAAGGACCTGATCATCAAGCTG
CCTAAGTACTCCCTGTTCGAGCTGGAAAACGGCCGGAAGAGAATGCTGGCCTCTGCCGGCGAACTGCAGA
AGGGAAACGAACTGGCCCTGCCCTCCAAATATGTGAACTTCCTGTACCTGGCCAGCCACTATGAGAAGCT
GAAGGGCTCCCCCGAGGATAATGAGCAGAAACAGCTGTTTGTGGAACAGCACAAGCACTACCTGGACGAG
ATCATCGAGCAGATCAGCGAGTTCTCCAAGAGAGTGATCCTGGCCGACGCTAATCTGGACAAAGTGCTGT
CCGCCTACAACAAGCACCGGGATAAGCCCATCAGAGAGCAGGCCGAGAATATCATCCACCTGTTTACCCT
GACCAATCTGGGAGCCCCTGCCGCCTTCAAGTACTTTGACACCACCATCGACCGGAAGAGGTACACCAGC
ACCAAAGAGGTGCTGGACGCCACCCTGATCCACCAGAGCATCACCGGCCTGTACGAGACACGGATCGACC
TGTCTCAGCTGGGAGGCGACAAAAGGCCGGCGGCCACGAAAAAGGCCGGCCAGGCAAAAAAGAAAAAGTA
AGAATTCCTAGAGCTCGCTGATCAGCCTCGACTGTGCCTTCTAGTTGCCAGCCATCTGTTGTTTGCCCCT
CCCCCGTGCCTTCCTTGACCCTGGAAGGTGCCACTCCCACTGTCCTTTCCTAATAAAATGAGGAAATTGC
ATCGCATTGTCTGAGTAGGTGTCATTCTATTCTGGGGGGTGGGGTGGGGCAGGACAGCAAGGGGGAGGAT
TGGGAAGAGAATAGCAGGCATGCTGGGGAGCGGCCGCAGGAACCCCTAGTGATGGAGTTGGCCACTCCCT
CTCTGCGCGCTCGCTCGCTCACTGAGGCCGGGCGACCAAAGGTCGCCCGACGCCCGGGCTTTGCCCGGGC
GGCCTCAGTGAGCGAGCGAGCGCGCAGCTGCCTGCAGGGGCGCCTGATGCGGTATTTTCTCCTTACGCAT
CTGTGCGGTATTTCACACCGCATA
[142 nt withheld, positions 5695-5836]
C
[141 nt withheld, positions 5838-5978]
CCTTTGACGTTGGAGTCCACGTTCTTT
[37 nt withheld, positions 6006-6042]
ACCCTATCTCGGGCTATTCTTTTGATTTATAAGGGATTTTGCCGATTTCGGCCTATTGGTTAAAAAATGA
GCTGATTTAACAAAAATTTAACGCGAATTTTAACAAAATATTAACGTTTACAATTTTATGGTGCACTCTC
AGTACAATCTGCTCTGATGCCGCATAGTTAAGCCAGCCCCGACACCCGCCAACACCCGCTGACGCGCCCT
GACGGGCTTGTCTGCTCCCGGCATCCGCTTACAGACAAGCTGTGACCGTCTCCGGGAGCTGCATGTGTCA
GAGGTTTTCACCGTCATCACCGAAACGCGCGAGACGAAAGGGCCTCGTGATACGCCTATTTTTATAGGTT
AATGTCATGATAATAATGGTTTCTTAGACGTCAGGTGGCACTTTTCGGGGAAATGTGCGCGGAACCCCTA
TTTGTTTATTTTTCTAAATACATTCAAATATGTATCCGCTCATGAGACAATAACCCTGATAAATGCTTCA
ATAATATTGAAAAAGGAAGAGTATGAGTATTCAACATTTCCGTGTCGCCCTTATTCCCTTTTTTGCGGCA
TTTTGCCTTCCTGTTTTTGCTCACCCAGAAACGCTGGTGAAAGTAAAAGATGCTGAAGATCAGTTGGGTG
CACGAGTGGGTTACATCGAACTGGATCTCAACAGCGGTAAGATCCTTGAGAGTTTTCGCCCCGAAGAACG
TTTTCCAATGATGAGCACTTTTAAAGTTCTGCTATGTGGCGCGGTATTATCCCGTATTGACGCCGGGCAA
GAGCAACTCGGTCGCCGCATACACTATTCTCAGAATGACTTGGTTGAGTACTCACCAGTCACAGAAAAGC
ATCTTACGGATGGCATGACAGTAAGAGAATTATGCAGTGCTGCCATAACCATGAGTGATAACACTGCGGC
CAACTTACTTCTGACAACGATCGGAGGACCGAAGGAGCTAACCGCTTTTTTGCACAACATGGGGGATCAT
GTAACTCGCCTTGATCGTTGGGAACCGGAGCTGAATGAAGCCATACCAAACGACGAGCGTGACACCACGA
TGCCTGTAGCAATGGCAACAACGTTGCGCAAACTATTAACTGGCGAACTACTTACTCTAGCTTCCCGGCA
ACAATTAATAGACTGGATGGAGGCGGATAAAGTTGCAGGACCACTTCTGCGCTCGGCCCTTCCGGCTGGC
TGGTTTATTGCTGATAAATCTGGAGCCGGTGAGCGTGGAAGCCGCGGTATCATTGCAGCACTGGGGCCAG
ATGGTAAGCCCTCCCGTATCGTAGTTATCTACACGACGGGGAGTCAGGCAACTATGGATGAACGAAATAG
ACAGATCGCTGAGATAGGTGCCTCACTGATTAAGCATTGGTAACTGTCAGACCAAGTTTACTCATATATA
CTTTAGATTGATTTAAAACTTCATTTTTAATTTAAAAGGATCTAGGTGAAGATCCTTTTTGATAATCTCA
TGACCAAAATCCCTTAACGTGAGTTTTCGTTCCACTGAGCGTCAGACCCCGTAGAAAAGATCAAAGGATC
TTCTTGAGATCCTTTTTTTCTGCGCGTAATCTGCTGCTTGCAAACAAAAAAACCACCGCTACCAGCGGTG
GTTTGTTTGCCGGATCAAGAGCTACCAACTCTTTTTCCGAAGGTAACTGGCTTCAGCAGAGCGCAGATAC
CAAATACTGTCCTTCTAGTGTAGCCGTAGTTAGGCCACCACTTCAAGAACTCTGTAGCACCGCCTACATA
CCTCGCTCTGCTAATCCTGTTACCAGTGGCTGCTGCCAGTGGCGATAAGTCGTGTCTTACCGGGTTGGAC
TCAAGACGATAGTTACCGGATAAGGCGCAGCGGTCGGGCTGAACGGGGGGTTCGTGCACACAGCCCAGCT
TGGAGCGAACGACCTACACCGAACTGAGATACCTACAGCGTGAGCTATGAGAAAGCGCCACGCTTCCCGA
AGGGAGAAAGGCGGACAGGTATCCGGTAAGCGGCAGGGTCGGAACAGGAGAGCGCACGAGGGAGCTTCCA
GGGGGAAACGCCTGGTATCTTTATAGTCCTGTCGGGTTTCGCCACCTCTGACTTGAGCGTCGATTTTTGT
GATGCTCGTCAGGGGGGCGGAGCCTATGGAAAAACGCCAGCAACGCGGCCTTTTTACGGTTCCTGGCCTT
TTGCTGGCCTTTTGCTCACATGTGAGGGCCTATTTCCCATGATTCCTTCATATTTGCATATACGATACAA
GGCTGTTAGAGAGATAATTGGAATTAATTTGACTGTAAACACAAAGATATTAGTACAAAATACGTGACGT
AGAAAGTAATAATTTCTTGGGTAGTTTGCAGTTTTAAAATTATGTTTTAAAATGGACTATCATATGCTTA
CCGTAACTTGAAAGTATTTCGATTTCTTGGCTTTATATATCTTGTGGAAAGGACGAAACACCGGTCAGTC
CAGCAGCCCCTCGTTT
