Features (pLannotate 1.2.2; 18 found; start..end, strand, type, name):
      1..241     +  promoter       U6 promoter: RNA polymerase III promoter for human U6 snRNA
    271..346     +  misc_RNA       gRNA scaffold: guide RNA scaffold for the Streptococcus pyogenes CRISPR/Cas9 system
    353..396     +  misc_RNA       gRNA scaffold (fragment): guide RNA scaffold for the Streptococcus pyogenes CRISPR/Cas9 system
    443..728     +  enhancer       CMV enhancer: human cytomegalovirus immediate early enhancer; contains an 18-bp deletion relative to the standard CMV enhancer
    730..1006    +  promoter       chicken β-actin promoter: No description available
   1007..1234    +  intron         hybrid intron: hybrid between chicken β-actin (CBA) and minute virus of mice (MMV) introns (Gray et al., 2011)
   1372..2973    +  CDS            Cas9(N): N-terminal portion of Streptococcus pyogenes Cas9 (Zetsche et al., 2015)
   2974..5472    +  CDS            Cas9(C): C-terminal portion of Streptococcus pyogenes Cas9 (Zetsche et al., 2015)
   5473..5520    +  CDS            nucleoplasmin NLS: bipartite nuclear localization signal from nucleoplasmin
   5554..5665    +  polyA_signal   bGH poly(A) signal: bovine growth hormone polyadenylation signal
   5770..5910    +  repeat_region  AAV2 ITR: inverted terminal repeat of adeno-associated virus serotype 2 inverted
   5915..5966    -  misc_feature   bom (fragment): basis of mobility region from pBR322
   5985..6440    +  rep_origin     f1 ori (sequence partly withheld): f1 bacteriophage origin of replication; arrow indicates direction of (+) strand synthesis
   6441..6490    -  misc_feature   bom (fragment): basis of mobility region from pBR322
   6592..6627    -  CDS            rop (fragment): Rop protein, which maintains plasmids at low copy number; rop
   6722..6826    +  promoter       AmpR promoter: bla
   6827..7687    +  CDS            AmpR: β-lactamase; bla; confers resistance to ampicillin, carbenicillin, and related antibiotics
   7858..8446    +  rep_origin     ori: high-copy-number ColE1/pMB1/pBR322/pUC origin of replication
>Addgene plasmid #132439 | pTHAP7.1.0-gDNA | addgene full sequence | sequence record 266230 | Addgene NGS Result
GAGGGCCTATTTCCCATGATTCCTTCATATTTGCATATACGATACAAGGCTGTTAGAGAGATAATTGGAA
TTAATTTGACTGTAAACACAAAGATATTAGTACAAAATACGTGACGTAGAAAGTAATAATTTCTTGGGTA
GTTTGCAGTTTTAAAATTATGTTTTAAAATGGACTATCATATGCTTACCGTAACTTGAAAGTATTTCGAT
TTCTTGGCTTTATATATCTTGTGGAAAGGACGAAACACCGGGTCAGTCCAGCAGCCCCTCGTTTTAGAGC
TAGAAATAGCAAGTTAAAATAAGGCTAGTCCGTTATCAACTTGAAAAAGTGGCACCGAGTCGGTGCTTTT
TTGTTTTAGAGCTAGAAATAGCAAGTTAAAATAAGGCTAGTCCGTTTTTAGCGCGTGCGCCAATTCTGCA
GACAAATGGCTCTAGAGGTACCCGTTACATAACTTACGGTAAATGGCCCGCCTGGCTGACCGCCCAACGA
CCCCCGCCCATTGACGTCAATAGTAACGCCAATAGGGACTTTCCATTGACGTCAATGGGTGGAGTATTTA
CGGTAAACTGCCCACTTGGCAGTACATCAAGTGTATCATATGCCAAGTACGCCCCCTATTGACGTCAATG
ACGGTAAATGGCCCGCCTGGCATTGTGCCCAGTACATGACCTTATGGGACTTTCCTACTTGGCAGTACAT
CTACGTATTAGTCATCGCTATTACCATGGTCGAGGTGAGCCCCACGTTCTGCTTCACTCTCCCCATCTCC
CCCCCCTCCCCACCCCCAATTTTGTATTTATTTATTTTTTAATTATTTTGTGCAGCGATGGGGGCGGGGG
GGGGGGGGGGCGCGCGCCAGGCGGGGCGGGGCGGGGCGAGGGGCGGGGCGGGGCGAGGCGGAGAGGTGCG
GCGGCAGCCAATCAGAGCGGCGCGCTCCGAAAGTTTCCTTTTATGGCGAGGCGGCGGCGGCGGCGGCCCT
ATAAAAAGCGAAGCGCGCGGCGGGCGGGAGTCGCTGCGCGCTGCCTTCGCCCCGTGCCCCGCTCCGCCGC
CGCCTCGCGCCGCCCGCCCCGGCTCTGACTGACCGCGTTACTCCCACAGGTGAGCGGGCGGGACGGCCCT
TCTCCTCCGGGCTGTAATTAGCTGAGCAAGAGGTAAGGGTTTAAGGGATGGTTGGTTGGTGGGGTATTAA
TGTTTAATTACCTGGAGCACCTGCCTGAAATCACTTTTTTTCAGGTTGGACCGGTGCCACCATGGACTAT
AAGGACCACGACGGAGACTACAAGGATCATGATATTGATTACAAAGACGATGACGATAAGATGGCCCCAA
AGAAGAAGCGGAAGGTCGGTATCCACGGAGTCCCAGCAGCCGACAAGAAGTACAGCATCGGCCTGGACAT
CGGCACCAACTCTGTGGGCTGGGCCGTGATCACCGACGAGTACAAGGTGCCCAGCAAGAAATTCAAGGTG
CTGGGCAACACCGACCGGCACAGCATCAAGAAGAACCTGATCGGAGCCCTGCTGTTCGACAGCGGCGAAA
CAGCCGAGGCCACCCGGCTGAAGAGAACCGCCAGAAGAAGATACACCAGACGGAAGAACCGGATCTGCTA
TCTGCAAGAGATCTTCAGCAACGAGATGGCCAAGGTGGACGACAGCTTCTTCCACAGACTGGAAGAGTCC
TTCCTGGTGGAAGAGGATAAGAAGCACGAGCGGCACCCCATCTTCGGCAACATCGTGGACGAGGTGGCCT
ACCACGAGAAGTACCCCACCATCTACCACCTGAGAAAGAAACTGGTGGACAGCACCGACAAGGCCGACCT
GCGGCTGATCTATCTGGCCCTGGCCCACATGATCAAGTTCCGGGGCCACTTCCTGATCGAGGGCGACCTG
AACCCCGACAACAGCGACGTGGACAAGCTGTTCATCCAGCTGGTGCAGACCTACAACCAGCTGTTCGAGG
AAAACCCCATCAACGCCAGCGGCGTGGACGCCAAGGCCATCCTGTCTGCCAGACTGAGCAAGAGCAGACG
GCTGGAAAATCTGATCGCCCAGCTGCCCGGCGAGAAGAAGAATGGCCTGTTCGGAAACCTGATTGCCCTG
AGCCTGGGCCTGACCCCCAACTTCAAGAGCAACTTCGACCTGGCCGAGGATGCCAAACTGCAGCTGAGCA
AGGACACCTACGACGACGACCTGGACAACCTGCTGGCCCAGATCGGCGACCAGTACGCCGACCTGTTTCT
GGCCGCCAAGAACCTGTCCGACGCCATCCTGCTGAGCGACATCCTGAGAGTGAACACCGAGATCACCAAG
GCCCCCCTGAGCGCCTCTATGATCAAGAGATACGACGAGCACCACCAGGACCTGACCCTGCTGAAAGCTC
TCGTGCGGCAGCAGCTGCCTGAGAAGTACAAAGAGATTTTCTTCGACCAGAGCAAGAACGGCTACGCCGG
CTACATTGACGGCGGAGCCAGCCAGGAAGAGTTCTACAAGTTCATCAAGCCCATCCTGGAAAAGATGGAC
GGCACCGAGGAACTGCTCGTGAAGCTGAACAGAGAGGACCTGCTGCGGAAGCAGCGGACCTTCGACAACG
GCAGCATCCCCCACCAGATCCACCTGGGAGAGCTGCACGCCATTCTGCGGCGGCAGGAAGATTTTTACCC
ATTCCTGAAGGACAACCGGGAAAAGATCGAGAAGATCCTGACCTTCCGCATCCCCTACTACGTGGGCCCT
CTGGCCAGGGGAAACAGCAGATTCGCCTGGATGACCAGAAAGAGCGAGGAAACCATCACCCCCTGGAACT
TCGAGGAAGTGGTGGACAAGGGCGCTTCCGCCCAGAGCTTCATCGAGCGGATGACCAACTTCGATAAGAA
CCTGCCCAACGAGAAGGTGCTGCCCAAGCACAGCCTGCTGTACGAGTACTTCACCGTGTATAACGAGCTG
ACCAAAGTGAAATACGTGACCGAGGGAATGAGAAAGCCCGCCTTCCTGAGCGGCGAGCAGAAAAAGGCCA
TCGTGGACCTGCTGTTCAAGACCAACCGGAAAGTGACCGTGAAGCAGCTGAAAGAGGACTACTTCAAGAA
AATCGAGTGCTTCGACTCCGTGGAAATCTCCGGCGTGGAAGATCGGTTCAACGCCTCCCTGGGCACATAC
CACGATCTGCTGAAAATTATCAAGGACAAGGACTTCCTGGACAATGAGGAAAACGAGGACATTCTGGAAG
ATATCGTGCTGACCCTGACACTGTTTGAGGACAGAGAGATGATCGAGGAACGGCTGAAAACCTATGCCCA
CCTGTTCGACGACAAAGTGATGAAGCAGCTGAAGCGGCGGAGATACACCGGCTGGGGCAGGCTGAGCCGG
AAGCTGATCAACGGCATCCGGGACAAGCAGTCCGGCAAGACAATCCTGGATTTCCTGAAGTCCGACGGCT
TCGCCAACAGAAACTTCATGCAGCTGATCCACGACGACAGCCTGACCTTTAAAGAGGACATCCAGAAAGC
CCAGGTGTCCGGCCAGGGCGATAGCCTGCACGAGCACATTGCCAATCTGGCCGGCAGCCCCGCCATTAAG
AAGGGCATCCTGCAGACAGTGAAGGTGGTGGACGAGCTCGTGAAAGTGATGGGCCGGCACAAGCCCGAGA
ACATCGTGATCGAAATGGCCAGAGAGAACCAGACCACCCAGAAGGGACAGAAGAACAGCCGCGAGAGAAT
GAAGCGGATCGAAGAGGGCATCAAAGAGCTGGGCAGCCAGATCCTGAAAGAACACCCCGTGGAAAACACC
CAGCTGCAGAACGAGAAGCTGTACCTGTACTACCTGCAGAATGGGCGGGATATGTACGTGGACCAGGAAC
TGGACATCAACCGGCTGTCCGACTACGATGTGGACCATATCGTGCCTCAGAGCTTTCTGAAGGACGACTC
CATCGACAACAAGGTGCTGACCAGAAGCGACAAGAACCGGGGCAAGAGCGACAACGTGCCCTCCGAAGAG
GTCGTGAAGAAGATGAAGAACTACTGGCGGCAGCTGCTGAACGCCAAGCTGATTACCCAGAGAAAGTTCG
ACAATCTGACCAAGGCCGAGAGAGGCGGCCTGAGCGAACTGGATAAGGCCGGCTTCATCAAGAGACAGCT
GGTGGAAACCCGGCAGATCACAAAGCACGTGGCACAGATCCTGGACTCCCGGATGAACACTAAGTACGAC
GAGAATGACAAGCTGATCCGGGAAGTGAAAGTGATCACCCTGAAGTCCAAGCTGGTGTCCGATTTCCGGA
AGGATTTCCAGTTTTACAAAGTGCGCGAGATCAACAACTACCACCACGCCCACGACGCCTACCTGAACGC
CGTCGTGGGAACCGCCCTGATCAAAAAGTACCCTAAGCTGGAAAGCGAGTTCGTGTACGGCGACTACAAG
GTGTACGACGTGCGGAAGATGATCGCCAAGAGCGAGCAGGAAATCGGCAAGGCTACCGCCAAGTACTTCT
TCTACAGCAACATCATGAACTTTTTCAAGACCGAGATTACCCTGGCCAACGGCGAGATCCGGAAGCGGCC
TCTGATCGAGACAAACGGCGAAACCGGGGAGATCGTGTGGGATAAGGGCCGGGATTTTGCCACCGTGCGG
AAAGTGCTGAGCATGCCCCAAGTGAATATCGTGAAAAAGACCGAGGTGCAGACAGGCGGCTTCAGCAAAG
AGTCTATCCTGCCCAAGAGGAACAGCGATAAGCTGATCGCCAGAAAGAAGGACTGGGACCCTAAGAAGTA
CGGCGGCTTCGACAGCCCCACCGTGGCCTATTCTGTGCTGGTGGTGGCCAAAGTGGAAAAGGGCAAGTCC
AAGAAACTGAAGAGTGTGAAAGAGCTGCTGGGGATCACCATCATGGAAAGAAGCAGCTTCGAGAAGAATC
CCATCGACTTTCTGGAAGCCAAGGGCTACAAAGAAGTGAAAAAGGACCTGATCATCAAGCTGCCTAAGTA
CTCCCTGTTCGAGCTGGAAAACGGCCGGAAGAGAATGCTGGCCTCTGCCGGCGAACTGCAGAAGGGAAAC
GAACTGGCCCTGCCCTCCAAATATGTGAACTTCCTGTACCTGGCCAGCCACTATGAGAAGCTGAAGGGCT
CCCCCGAGGATAATGAGCAGAAACAGCTGTTTGTGGAACAGCACAAGCACTACCTGGACGAGATCATCGA
GCAGATCAGCGAGTTCTCCAAGAGAGTGATCCTGGCCGACGCTAATCTGGACAAAGTGCTGTCCGCCTAC
AACAAGCACCGGGATAAGCCCATCAGAGAGCAGGCCGAGAATATCATCCACCTGTTTACCCTGACCAATC
TGGGAGCCCCTGCCGCCTTCAAGTACTTTGACACCACCATCGACCGGAAGAGGTACACCAGCACCAAAGA
GGTGCTGGACGCCACCCTGATCCACCAGAGCATCACCGGCCTGTACGAGACACGGATCGACCTGTCTCAG
CTGGGAGGCGACAAAAGGCCGGCGGCCACGAAAAAGGCCGGCCAGGCAAAAAAGAAAAAGTAAGAATTCC
TAGAGCTCGCTGATCAGCCTCGACTGTGCCTTCTAGTTGCCAGCCATCTGTTGTTTGCCCCTCCCCCGTG
CCTTCCTTGACCCTGGAAGGTGCCACTCCCACTGTCCTTTCCTAATAAAATGAGGAAATTGCATCGCATT
GTCTGAGTAGGTGTCATTCTATTCTGGGGGGTGGGGTGGGGCAGGACAGCAAGGGGGAGGATTGGGAAGA
GAATAGCAGGCATGCTGGGGAGCGGCCGCAGGAACCCCTAGTGATGGAGTTGGCCACTCCCTCTCTGCGC
GCTCGCTCGCTCACTGAGGCCGGGCGACCAAAGGTCGCCCGACGCCCGGGCTTTGCCCGGGCGGCCTCAG
TGAGCGAGCGAGCGCGCAGCTGCCTGCAGGGGCGCCTGATGCGGTATTTTCTCCTTACGCATCTGTGCGG
TATTTCACACCGCATA
[95 nt withheld, positions 5967-6061]
T
[46 nt withheld, positions 6063-6108]
C
[141 nt withheld, positions 6110-6250]
CCTTTGACGTTGGAGTCCACGTTCTTT
[37 nt withheld, positions 6278-6314]
ACTCTATCTCGGGCTATTCTTTTGATTTATAAGGGATTTTGCCGATTTCGGTCTATTGGTTAAAAAATGA
GCTGATTTAACAAAAATTTAACGCGAATTTTAACAAAATATTAACGTTTACAATTTTATGGTGCACTCTC
AGTACAATCTGCTCTGATGCCGCATAGTTAAGCCAGCCCCGACACCCGCCAACACCCGCTGACGCGCCCT
GACGGGCTTGTCTGCTCCCGGCATCCGCTTACAGACAAGCTGTGACCGTCTCCGGGAGCTGCATGTGTCA
GAGGTTTTCACCGTCATCACCGAAACGCGCGAGACGAAAGGGCCTCGTGATACGCCTATTTTTATAGGTT
AATGTCATGATAATAATGGTTTCTTAGACGTCAGGTGGCACTTTTCGGGGAAATGTGCGCGGAACCCCTA
TTTGTTTATTTTTCTAAATACATTCAAATATGTATCCGCTCATGAGACAATAACCCTGATAAATGCTTCA
ATAATATTGAAAAAGGAAGAGTATGAGTATTCAACATTTCCGTGTCGCCCTTATTCCCTTTTTTGCGGCA
TTTTGCCTTCCTGTTTTTGCTCACCCAGAAACGCTGGTGAAAGTAAAAGATGCTGAAGATCAGTTGGGTG
CACGAGTGGGTTACATCGAACTGGATCTCAACAGCGGTAAGATCCTTGAGAGTTTTCGCCCCGAAGAACG
TTTTCCAATGATGAGCACTTTTAAAGTTCTGCTATGTGGCGCGGTATTATCCCGTATTGACGCCGGGCAA
GAGCAACTCGGTCGCCGCATACACTATTCTCAGAATGACTTGGTTGAGTACTCACCAGTCACAGAAAAGC
ATCTTACGGATGGCATGACAGTAAGAGAATTATGCAGTGCTGCCATAACCATGAGTGATAACACTGCGGC
CAACTTACTTCTGACAACGATCGGAGGACCGAAGGAGCTAACCGCTTTTTTGCACAACATGGGGGATCAT
GTAACTCGCCTTGATCGTTGGGAACCGGAGCTGAATGAAGCCATACCAAACGACGAGCGTGACACCACGA
TGCCTGTAGCAATGGCAACAACGTTGCGCAAACTATTAACTGGCGAACTACTTACTCTAGCTTCCCGGCA
ACAATTAATAGACTGGATGGAGGCGGATAAAGTTGCAGGACCACTTCTGCGCTCGGCCCTTCCGGCTGGC
TGGTTTATTGCTGATAAATCTGGAGCCGGTGAGCGTGGAAGCCGCGGTATCATTGCAGCACTGGGGCCAG
ATGGTAAGCCCTCCCGTATCGTAGTTATCTACACGACGGGGAGTCAGGCAACTATGGATGAACGAAATAG
ACAGATCGCTGAGATAGGTGCCTCACTGATTAAGCATTGGTAACTGTCAGACCAAGTTTACTCATATATA
CTTTAGATTGATTTAAAACTTCATTTTTAATTTAAAAGGATCTAGGTGAAGATCCTTTTTGATAATCTCA
TGACCAAAATCCCTTAACGTGAGTTTTCGTTCCACTGAGCGTCAGACCCCGTAGAAAAGATCAAAGGATC
TTCTTGAGATCCTTTTTTTCTGCGCGTAATCTGCTGCTTGCAAACAAAAAAACCACCGCTACCAGCGGTG
GTTTGTTTGCCGGATCAAGAGCTACCAACTCTTTTTCCGAAGGTAACTGGCTTCAGCAGAGCGCAGATAC
CAAATACTGTTCTTCTAGTGTAGCCGTAGTTAGGCCACCACTTCAAGAACTCTGTAGCACCGCCTACATA
CCTCGCTCTGCTAATCCTGTTACCAGTGGCTGCTGCCAGTGGCGATAAGTCGTGTCTTACCGGGTTGGAC
TCAAGACGATAGTTACCGGATAAGGCGCAGCGGTCGGGCTGAACGGGGGGTTCGTGCACACAGCCCAGCT
TGGAGCGAACGACCTACACCGAACTGAGATACCTACAGCGTGAGCTATGAGAAAGCGCCACGCTTCCCGA
AGGGAGAAAGGCGGACAGGTATCCGGTAAGCGGCAGGGTCGGAACAGGAGAGCGCACGAGGGAGCTTCCA
GGGGGAAACGCCTGGTATCTTTATAGTCCTGTCGGGTTTCGCCACCTCTGACTTGAGCGTCGATTTTTGT
GATGCTCGTCAGGGGGGCGGAGCCTATGGAAAAACGCCAGCAACGCGGCCTTTTTACGGTTCCTGGCCTT
TTGCTGGCCTTTTGCTCACATGT
